Addgene plasmid #196335: P4 cosmid
Purpose: P4 cosmid with CRISPR-Cas9 system
Depositing lab: Baojun Wang. Depositing organization: University of Edinburgh. Publication: Tail-Engineered Phage P2 Enables Delivery of Antimicrobials into Multiple Gut Pathogens. Fa-Arun J, Huan YW, Darmon E, Wang B. ACS Synth Biol. 2023 Feb 17;12(2):596-607. doi: 10.1021/acssynbio.2c00615. Epub 2023 Feb 2. PubMed 36731126.
Backbone
  Vector backbone: pBBR1 ori and chloramphenicol resistance gene
  Backbone size w/o insert (bp): 2616
  Total vector size (bp): 11545
  Vector type: Bacterial Expression, CRISPR
Growth in bacteria
  Bacterial resistance: Chloramphenicol, 25 μg/mL
  Growth temperature: 37°C
  Growth strain: DH5alpha
  Copy number: Low Copy
Gene/Insert
  Gene/Insert name: genes from phage P4, CRISPR-Cas9 system
  Species: phage P4
  Insert size (bp): 8929
Terms and licenses: Academic/Nonprofit Terms; Industry Terms: Not Available to Industry
How to cite: P4 cosmid was a gift from Baojun Wang (Addgene plasmid # 196335 ; http://n2t.net/addgene:196335 ; RRID:Addgene_196335)
