[The description below was written by a language model from this plasmid's Addgene catalogue record and pLannotate feature annotations shown in this document.]
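Description:
P4 cosmid is a low-copy bacterial plasmid of about 11.5 kb that combines a native-style Streptococcus pyogenes CRISPR-Cas9 system with late-region genes from satellite phage P4. It is catalogued as a bacterial expression and CRISPR vector. The roughly 2.6 kb backbone supplies the broad-host-range pBBR1 oriV with its cognate Rep protein, and a chloramphenicol acetyltransferase gene under its own cat promoter for selection. An incP oriT is also annotated, which in principle allows conjugative mobilisation. Short fragments of bom, lacZα, sulII, lacI and an RSF origin appear to be cloning remnants rather than functional parts.

The CRISPR module consists of the tracrRNA, the Cas9 endonuclease coding sequence, and a crRNA leader followed by two direct repeats separated by a short interval that would hold a spacer. The record does not state what that spacer targets. A lambda t0 terminator lies downstream of the array. The annotated P4 portion includes sid, which redirects helper-phage capsid proteins into the smaller P4-sized shell; delta, a positive regulator of late transcription in both P4 and P2; and psu, a polarity suppressor acting on P2 late genes. A lac promoter with CAP site and partial operator, and a T7 terminator, are also present nearby, though their role is not described. The name implies a cos packaging site, but none is annotated in the feature table.

According to the associated publication title, the construct serves as a packageable payload for tail-engineered phage P2 particles, delivering Cas9 as a sequence-specific antimicrobial into gut pathogens.
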