Features (pLannotate 1.2.2; 23 found; start..end, strand, type, name):
    154..232     -  misc_RNA       tracrRNA: trans-activating CRISPR RNA for the Streptococcus pyogenes CRISPR/Cas9 system
    528..4634    +  CDS            Cas9: Cas9 (Csn1) endonuclease from the Streptococcus pyogenes Type II CRISPR/Cas system generates RNA-guided double strand breaks in DNA
   4655..4786    +  misc_feature   crRNA leader: crRNA leader sequence for the Streptococcus pyogenes CRISPR/Cas system
   4787..4822    +  repeat_region  DR: direct repeat for the Streptococcus pyogenes CRISPR/Cas system
   4853..4888    +  repeat_region  DR: direct repeat for the Streptococcus pyogenes CRISPR/Cas system
   4929..5023    -  terminator     lambda t0 terminator: transcription terminator from phage lambda
   5130..5901    +  rep_origin     pBBR1 oriV: replication origin of the broad-host-range plasmid pBBR1 from Bordetella bronchiseptica; requires the pBBR1 Rep protein for replication
   5902..6564    +  CDS            pBBR1 Rep: replication protein for the broad-host-range plasmid pBBR1 from Bordetella bronchiseptica
   6575..6683    -  oriT           oriT: incP origin of transfer
   6857..7513    -  CDS            cat: CAT_ECOLX - Experimental evidence at protein level: Swiss-Prot protein existence level 1. This enzyme is an effector of chloramphenicol resistance in bacteria. From Escherichia coli. This protein is used as a marker in many commonly used cloning vectors, such as pACYC184.
   7514..7611    -  promoter       cat promoter: promoter of the E. coli cat gene encoding chloramphenicol acetyltransferase
   7987..8086    +  misc_feature   bom (fragment): basis of mobility region from pBR322
   8092..8248    -  CDS            lacZα (fragment): LacZα fragment of β-galactosidase; lacZ fragment
   8262..8345    +  CDS            sulII (fragment): DHP2_ECOLX - Protein inferred from homology: Swiss-Prot protein existence level 3. Catalyzes the condensation of para-aminobenzoate (pABA) with 6-hydroxymethyl-7,8-dihydropterin diphosphate (DHPt-PP) to form 7,8- dihydropteroate (H2Pte), the immediate precursor of folate derivatives (By similarity). It is implicated in resistance to sulfonamide. The type II enzyme is stable whereas type I DHPS loses its activity rapidly. From Escherichia coli.
   8733..9302    -  CDS            psu: VPSU_BPP4 - Experimental evidence at protein level: Swiss-Prot protein existence level 1. Late protein which functions to suppress polarity of amber mutations in the late genes of the P2 helper phage. From Enterobacteria phage P4 (Bacteriophage P4).
   9379..9876    -  CDS            Delta: VDEL_BPP4 - Protein predicted: Swiss-Prot protein existence level 4. Positively regulates late transcription from 2 promoters in P4 and 4 promoters in P2. From Enterobacteria phage P4 (Bacteriophage P4).
   9876..10607   -  CDS            sid: VSID_BPP4 - Experimental evidence at protein level: Swiss-Prot protein existence level 1. Although P4 acquires its capsid proteins from helper phages such as P2, it possesses the ability to assemble capsids that are only one-third the size of the helper's capsid. The sid protein is responsible for the assembly of P4-sized shells. It forms a P4-specific scaffold with icosahedral symmetry on the outside of the procapsid-like particles. From Enterobacteria phage P4 (Bacteriophage P4).
  11140..11187   +  terminator     T7 terminator: transcription terminator for bacteriophage T7 RNA polymerase
  11244..11266   -  protein_bind   lac operator (fragment): The lac repressor binds to the lac operator to inhibit transcription in E. coli. This inhibition can be relieved by adding lactose or isopropyl-β-D-thiogalactopyranoside (IPTG). lac repressor encoded by lacI
  11270..11300   -  promoter       lac promoter: promoter for the E. coli lac operon
  11315..11336   -  protein_bind   CAP binding site: CAP binding activates transcription in the presence of cAMP. E. coli catabolite activator protein
  11349..11441   -  CDS            lacI (fragment): lac repressor; lacI; The lac repressor binds to the lac operator to inhibit transcription in E. coli. This inhibition can be relieved by adding lactose or isopropyl-β-D-thiogalactopyranoside (IPTG).
  11443..11544   -  rep_origin     RSF ori (fragment): Plasmids containing the RSF 1030 origin of replication can be propagated in E. coli cells that contain additional plasmids with compatible origins.
>Addgene plasmid #196335 | P4 cosmid | addgene full sequence | sequence record 403126 | Addgene NGS Result
CTCGGTACCAAATTCCAGAAAAGAGGCCTCCCGAAAGGGGGGCCTTTTTTCGTTTTGGTCCGTCAAGTTG
TCATAATTGGTAACGAATCAGACAATTGACGGCTCGATGGAGTAGCATAGAGAAGTCAGAGTAGAATAGA
AGTATCAAAAAAAGCACCGACTCGGTGCCACTTTTTCAAGTTGATAACGGACTAGCCTTATTTTAACTTG
CTATGCTGTTTTGAATGGTTCCAACAAGATTATTTTATAACTTTTATAACAAATAATCAAGGAGAAATTC
AAAGAAATTTATCAGCCATAAAACAATACTTAATACTATAGAATGATAACAAAATAAACTACTTTTTAAA
AGAATTTTGTGTTATAATCTATTTATTATTAAGTATTGGGTAATATTTTTTGAAGAGATATTTTGAAAAA
GAAAAATTAAAGCATATTAAACTAATTTCGGAGGTCATTAAAACTATTATTGAAATCATCAAACTCATTA
TGGATTTAATTTAAACTTTTTATTTTAGGAGGCAAAAATGGATAAGAAATACTCAATAGGCTTAGATATC
GGCACAAATAGCGTCGGATGGGCGGTGATCACTGATGAATATAAGGTTCCGTCTAAAAAGTTCAAGGTTC
TGGGAAATACAGACCGCCACAGTATCAAAAAAAATCTTATAGGGGCTCTTTTATTTGACAGTGGAGAGAC
AGCGGAAGCGACTCGTCTCAAACGGACAGCTCGTAGAAGGTATACACGTCGGAAGAATCGTATTTGTTAT
CTACAGGAGATTTTTTCAAATGAGATGGCGAAAGTAGATGATAGTTTCTTTCATCGACTTGAAGAGTCTT
TTTTGGTGGAAGAAGACAAGAAGCATGAACGTCATCCTATTTTTGGAAATATAGTAGATGAAGTTGCTTA
TCATGAGAAATATCCAACTATCTATCATCTGCGAAAAAAATTGGTAGATTCTACTGATAAAGCGGATTTG
CGCTTAATCTATTTGGCCTTAGCGCATATGATTAAGTTTCGTGGTCATTTTTTGATTGAGGGAGATTTAA
ATCCTGATAATAGTGATGTGGACAAACTATTTATCCAGTTGGTACAAACCTACAATCAATTATTTGAAGA
AAACCCTATTAACGCAAGTGGAGTAGATGCTAAAGCGATTCTTTCTGCACGATTGAGTAAATCAAGACGA
TTAGAAAATCTCATTGCTCAGCTCCCCGGTGAGAAGAAAAATGGCTTATTTGGGAATCTCATTGCTTTGT
CATTGGGTTTGACCCCTAATTTTAAATCAAATTTTGATTTGGCAGAAGATGCTAAATTACAGCTTTCAAA
AGATACTTACGATGATGATTTAGATAATTTATTGGCGCAAATTGGAGATCAATATGCTGATTTGTTTTTG
GCAGCTAAGAATTTATCAGATGCTATTTTACTTTCAGATATCCTAAGAGTAAATACTGAAATAACTAAGG
CTCCCCTATCAGCTTCAATGATTAAACGCTACGATGAACATCATCAAGACTTGACTCTTTTAAAAGCTTT
AGTTCGACAACAACTTCCAGAAAAGTATAAAGAAATCTTTTTTGATCAATCAAAAAACGGATATGCAGGT
TATATTGATGGGGGAGCTAGCCAAGAAGAATTTTATAAATTTATCAAACCAATTTTAGAAAAAATGGATG
GTACTGAGGAATTATTGGTGAAACTAAATCGTGAAGATTTGCTGCGCAAGCAACGGACCTTTGACAACGG
CTCTATTCCCCATCAAATTCACTTGGGTGAGCTGCATGCTATTTTGAGAAGACAAGAAGACTTTTATCCA
TTTTTAAAAGACAATCGTGAGAAGATTGAAAAAATCTTGACTTTTCGAATTCCTTATTATGTTGGTCCAT
TGGCGCGTGGCAATAGTCGTTTTGCATGGATGACTCGGAAGTCTGAAGAAACAATTACCCCATGGAATTT
TGAAGAAGTTGTCGATAAAGGTGCTTCAGCTCAATCATTTATTGAACGCATGACAAACTTTGATAAAAAT
CTTCCAAATGAAAAAGTACTACCAAAACATAGTTTGCTTTATGAGTATTTTACGGTTTATAACGAATTGA
CAAAGGTCAAATATGTTACTGAAGGAATGCGAAAACCAGCATTTCTTTCAGGTGAACAGAAGAAAGCCAT
TGTTGATTTACTCTTCAAAACAAATCGAAAAGTAACCGTTAAGCAATTAAAAGAAGATTATTTCAAAAAA
ATAGAATGTTTTGATAGTGTTGAAATTTCAGGAGTTGAAGATAGATTTAATGCTTCATTAGGTACCTACC
ATGATTTGCTAAAAATTATTAAAGATAAAGATTTTTTGGATAATGAAGAAAATGAAGATATCTTAGAGGA
TATTGTTTTAACATTGACCTTATTTGAAGATAGGGAGATGATTGAGGAAAGACTTAAAACATATGCTCAC
CTCTTTGATGATAAGGTGATGAAACAGCTTAAACGTCGCCGTTATACTGGTTGGGGACGTTTGTCTCGAA
AATTGATTAATGGTATTAGGGATAAGCAATCTGGCAAAACAATATTAGATTTTTTGAAATCAGATGGTTT
TGCCAATCGCAATTTTATGCAGCTGATCCATGATGATAGTTTGACATTTAAAGAAGACATTCAAAAAGCA
CAAGTGTCTGGACAAGGCGATAGTTTACATGAACATATTGCAAATTTAGCTGGTAGCCCTGCTATTAAAA
AAGGTATTTTACAGACTGTAAAAGTTGTTGATGAATTGGTCAAAGTAATGGGGCGGCATAAGCCAGAAAA
TATCGTTATTGAAATGGCACGTGAAAATCAGACAACTCAAAAGGGCCAGAAAAATTCGCGAGAGCGTATG
AAACGAATCGAAGAAGGTATCAAAGAATTAGGAAGTCAGATTCTTAAAGAGCATCCTGTTGAAAATACTC
AATTGCAAAATGAAAAGCTCTATCTCTATTATCTCCAAAATGGAAGAGACATGTATGTGGACCAAGAATT
AGATATTAATCGTTTAAGTGATTATGATGTCGATCACATTGTTCCACAAAGTTTCCTTAAAGACGATTCA
ATAGACAATAAGGTCTTAACGCGTTCTGATAAAAATCGTGGTAAATCGGATAACGTTCCAAGTGAAGAAG
TAGTCAAAAAGATGAAAAACTATTGGAGACAACTTCTAAACGCCAAGTTAATCACTCAACGTAAGTTTGA
TAATTTAACGAAAGCTGAACGTGGAGGTTTGAGTGAACTTGATAAAGCTGGTTTTATCAAACGCCAATTG
GTTGAAACTCGCCAAATCACTAAGCATGTGGCACAAATTTTGGATAGTCGCATGAATACTAAATACGATG
AAAATGATAAACTTATTCGAGAGGTTAAAGTGATTACCTTAAAATCTAAATTAGTTTCTGACTTCCGAAA
AGATTTCCAATTCTATAAAGTACGTGAGATTAACAATTACCATCATGCCCATGATGCGTATCTAAATGCC
GTCGTTGGAACTGCTTTGATTAAGAAATATCCAAAACTTGAATCGGAGTTTGTCTATGGTGATTATAAAG
TTTATGATGTTCGTAAAATGATTGCTAAGTCTGAGCAAGAAATAGGCAAAGCAACCGCAAAATATTTCTT
TTACTCTAATATCATGAACTTCTTCAAAACAGAAATTACACTTGCAAATGGAGAGATTCGCAAACGCCCT
CTAATCGAAACTAATGGGGAAACTGGAGAAATTGTCTGGGATAAAGGGCGAGATTTTGCCACAGTGCGCA
AAGTATTGTCCATGCCCCAAGTCAATATTGTCAAGAAAACAGAAGTACAGACAGGCGGATTCTCCAAGGA
GTCAATTTTACCAAAAAGAAATTCGGACAAGCTTATTGCTCGTAAAAAAGACTGGGATCCAAAAAAATAT
GGTGGTTTTGATAGTCCAACGGTAGCTTATTCAGTCCTAGTGGTTGCTAAGGTGGAAAAAGGGAAATCGA
AGAAGTTAAAATCCGTTAAAGAGTTACTAGGGATCACAATTATGGAAAGAAGTTCCTTTGAAAAAAATCC
GATTGACTTTTTAGAAGCTAAAGGATATAAGGAAGTTAAAAAAGACTTAATCATTAAACTACCTAAATAT
AGTCTTTTTGAGTTAGAAAACGGTCGTAAACGGATGCTGGCTAGTGCCGGAGAATTACAAAAAGGAAATG
AGCTGGCTCTGCCAAGCAAATATGTGAATTTTTTATATTTAGCTAGTCATTATGAAAAGTTGAAGGGTAG
TCCAGAAGATAACGAACAAAAACAATTGTTTGTGGAGCAGCATAAGCATTATTTAGATGAGATTATTGAG
CAAATCAGTGAATTTTCTAAGCGTGTTATTTTAGCAGATGCCAATTTAGATAAAGTTCTTAGTGCATATA
ACAAACATAGAGACAAACCAATACGTGAACAAGCAGAAAATATTATTCATTTATTTACGTTGACGAATCT
TGGAGCTCCCGCTGCTTTTAAATATTTTGATACAACAATTGATCGTAAACGATATACGTCTACAAAAGAA
GTTTTAGATGCCACTCTTATCCATCAATCCATCACTGGTCTTTATGAAACACGCATTGATTTGAGTCAGC
TAGGAGGTGACTGAAGTATATTTTAGATGAAGATTATTTCTTAATAACTAAAAATATGGTATAATACTCT
TAATAAATGCAGTAATACAGGGGCTTTTCAAGACTGAAGTCTAGCTGAGACAAATAGTGCGATTACGAAA
TTTTTTAGACAAAAATAGTCTACGAGGTTTTAGAGCTATGCTGTTTTGAATGGTCCCAAAACTGAGACCA
GTCTCGGAAGCTCAAAGGTCTCGTTTTAGAGCTATGCTGTTTTGAATGGTCCCAAAACTTCAGCACACTG
AGACTTGTTGAGTGGATCCGAGGCTTGGATTCTCACCAATAAAAAACGCCCGGCGGCAACCGAGCGTTCT
GAACAAATCCAGATGGAGTTCTGAGGTCATTACTGGATCTATCAACAGGAGTCCTAGACAGCTGGGCGCG
CCCCCCCTACGGGCTTGCTCTCCGGGCTTCGCCCTGCGCGGTCGCTGCGCTCCCTTGCCAGCCCGTGGAT
ATGTGGACGATGGCCGCGAGCGGCCACCGGCTGGCTCGCTTCGCTCGGCCCGTGGACAACCCTGCTGGAC
AAGCTGATGGACAGGCTGCGCCTGCCCACGAGCTTGACCACAGGGATTGCCCACCGGCTACCCAGCCTTC
GACCACATACCCACCGGCTCCAACTGCGCGGCCTGCGGCCTTGCCCCATCAATTTTTTTAATTTTCTCTG
GGGAAAAGCCTCCGGCCTGCGGCCTGCGCGCTTCGCTTGCCGGTTGGACACCAAGTGGAAGGCGGGTCAA
GGCTCGCGCAGCGACCGCGCAGCGGCTTGGCCTTGACGCGCCTGGAACGACCCAAGCCTATGCGAGTGGG
GGCAGTCGAAGGGCGAAGCCCGCCCGCCTGCCCCCCGAGCCTCACGGCGGCGAGTGCGGGGGTTCCAAGG
GGGCAGCGCCACCTTGGGCAAGGCCGAAGGCCGCGCAGTCGATCAACAAGCCCCGGAGGGGCCACTTTTT
GCCGGAGGGGGAGCCGCGCCGAAGGCGTGGGGGAACCCCGCAGGGGTGCCCTTCTTTGGGCACCAAAGAA
CTAGATATAGGGCGAAATGCGAAAGACTTAAAAATCAACAACTTAAAAAAGGGGGGTACGCAACAGCTCA
TTGCGGCACCCCCCGCAATAGCTCATTGCGTAGGTTAAAGAAAATCTGTAATTGACTGCCACTTTTACGC
AACGCATAATTGTTGTCGCGCTGCCGAAAAGTTGCAGCTGATTGCGCATGGTGCCGCAACCGTGCGGCAC
CCCTACCGCATGGAGATAAGCATGGCCACGCAGTCCAGAGAAATCGGCATTCAAGCCAAGAACAAGCCCG
GTCACTGGGTGCAAACGGAACGCAAAGCGCATGAGGCGTGGGCCGGGCTTATTGCGAGGAAACCCACGGC
GGCAATGCTGCTGCATCACCTCGTGGCGCAGATGGGCCACCAGAACGCCGTGGTGGTCAGCCAGAAGACA
CTTTCCAAGCTCATCGGACGTTCTTTGCGGACGGTCCAATACGCAGTCAAGGACTTGGTGGCCGAGCGCT
GGATCTCCGTCGTGAAGCTCAACGGCCCCGGCACCGTGTCGGCCTACGTGGTCAATGACCGCGTGGCGTG
GGGCCAGCCCCGCGACCAGTTGCGCCTGTCGGTGTTCAGTGCCGCCGTGGTGGTTGATCACGACGACCAG
GACGAATCGCTGTTGGGGCATGGCGACCTGCGCCGCATCCCGACCCTGTATCCGGGCGAGCAGCAACTAC
CGACCGGCCCCGGCGAGGAGCCGCCCAGCCAGCCCGGCATTCCGGGCATGGAACCAGACCTGCCAGCCTT
GACCGAAACGGAGGAATGGGAACGGCGCGGGCAGCAGCGCCTGCCGATGCCCGATGAGCCGTGTTTTCTG
GACGATGGCGAGCCGTTGGAGCCGCCGACACGGGTAACGCTGCCGCGCCGGTAGGGCCGGCCTACGGCCA
GCCTCGCAGAGCAGGATTCCCGTTGAGCACCGCCAGGTGCGAATAAGGGACAGTGAAGAAGGAACACCCG
CTCGCGGGTGGGCCTACTTCACCTATCCTGCCCGGCTGACGCCGTTGGATACACCAAGGAAAGTCTACAC
GAACCCTTTGGCAAAATCCTGTATATCGTGCGAAAAAGGATGGATATACCGAAAAAATCGCTATAATGAC
CCCGAAGCAGGGTTATGCAGCGGAAAAGGACAAAAGTCAAATGCAAGCGAGCTCGATATCAAATTACGCC
CCGCCCTGCCACTCATCGCAGTACTGTTGTAATTCATTAAGCATTCTGCCGACATGGAAGCCATCACAAA
CGGCATGATGAACCTGAATCGCCAGCGGCATCAGCACCTTGTCGCCTTGCGTATAATATTTGCCCATGGT
GAAAACGGGGGCGAAGAAGTTGTCCATATTGGCCACGTTTAAATCAAAACTGGTGAAACTCACCCAGGGA
TTGGCTGAGACGAAAAACATATTCTCAATAAACCCTTTAGGGAAATAGGCCAGGTTTTCACCGTAACACG
CCACATCTTGCGAATATATGTGTAGAAACTGCCGGAAATCGTCGTGGTATTCACTCCAGAGCGATGAAAA
CGTTTCAGTTTGCTCATGGAAAACGGTGTAACAAGGGTGAACACTATCCCATATCACCAGCTCACCGTCT
TTCATTGCCATACGAAATTCCGGATGAGCATTCATCAGGCGGGCAAGAATGTGAATAAAGGCCGGATAAA
ACTTGTGCTTATTTTTCTTTACGGTCTTTAAAAAGGCCGTAATATCCAGCTGAACGGTCTGGTTATAGGT
ACATTGAGCAACTGACTGAAATGCCTCAAAATGTTCTTTACGATGCCATTGGGATATATCAACGGTGGTA
TATCCAGTGATTTTTTTCTCCATTTTAGCTTCCTTAGCTCCTGAAAATCTCGATAACTCAAAAAATACGC
CCGGTAGTGATCTTATTTCATTATGGTGAAAGTTGGAACCTCTTACGTGCCCGATCAAAGATCCGGATCA
ACCACTTTTACAAGAAAGCTGGGTCCGAAGGTGAACAATCCACTGTTCACCCTTCACCGTATATTCACCC
GTTATCACACTGAAATTAAAAGAGAAAAACGAAAGGTGAACAGTGTGAACAATCAAATCAAAAAAAACTT
TTTTCTTCCTGAGTGATTTCAGTGCGGAGGATTAATCACCGGTATGAGTCACATCGGCAGAATGCCGGAG
GTGAAGAATCGAATGTTCACCCTTCACCCATTATTCACCACCTATCACTCTGAAATAAAAGGAGAAAACA
GAAAGGTGAACAGTGTGAACAGTTCTTTCGAAAAAAAATTTTTTGGCGCGTCAGCGGGTGTTGGCGGGTG
TCGGGGCTGGCTTAACTATGCGGCATCAGAGCAGATTGTACTGAGAGTGCACCATATGCGGTGTGAAATA
CCGCACAGATGCGTAAGGAGAAAATACCGCATCAGGCGCCATTCGCCATTCAGGCTGCGCAACTGTTGGG
AAGGGCGATCGGTGCGGGCCTCTTCGCTATTACGCCAGCTGGCGAAAGGGGGATGTGCTGCAAGGCGATT
AAGTTGGGTAACGCCAGGGTTTTCCCAGTCACGACGTTGTAAAACGACGGCCAGTGAAATTATTAACCTA
GGCTGACTTCATCCGCACACACGAGCCGCGCCCCTTGCGCGACGGGCTGGCGGTATTGGCGGCGCTGAAA
GAAACCGCAAGAATTCTTAAGGATCTTGCGACACTGACAAGAACCACCTTACATCAATCTATTTTTTGCA
TATTTTTCAGGATAGTGCCATCAAAAAAGACAGTTTTGGACCATAGGCCATAGATTTTCTTCATTATGCT
CCAATGTATTAACGAGGTATGTACTGAAGGCACTTTGACTACACAAATAATTAACTAACTTGTCGGTTTG
CGCGCGGTGCTTTCCCCGCCTCGCCCGCCCGCTTTGCGGGGCGGTTTTAATGCAGTTGCACTGACACGCT
CAGACCGCGCCGGGAATGGCGCGGTTTGCAGAAAATGAGGCAGGAAAACGCATGCAAAGCCATGCACCTT
ATCGATGCATGGCTTTTTTCAGTAAAAACGGGCGGATTTTCGGGGAATTTTACACTGACTGACGTGATGC
CAGTTGCGCACTTTTACGCGAAAAAATCATGTTCTGCGCAGGGGTGAATTTTTCACGGCTGTCATCCACC
GAAGCCACGTCAGGCCTGAATCCGATGGTCGTTAAAATGTCGCTATCCTGTGCGGAATAATTAATTTTTT
CACCCTTCGCAAGCCAGGACAGAAGGGCTTCACGCAGGGCATCTGTGGCACGCTGTATGGCACAGTTTCG
GGCAATGGCCGTCAGCTCACTGTAGCCCATCAGCTCCGGTGCCAGTGCGGCCGCCAGTGCTGTGCCGTGC
TGCTGCATAAAATCATTCAGCCGGTCGCGGATGCTGATGTGCTGAACGGCTTCATGCGAACGAATATAAC
GACCGGCGGCCTGATTCACCTGCCATTTTCTGACTTCGATAATATTGCGTAATTCGTCCAGGCGACTGAC
GTTTCTGCCTTCTCCTGACAGAAGCCGCAGATATTCCTGTTCGGCCGCTGCCAGCTCATTTTTGCGTTGC
AGCCATGCTGCTTTGTTATTCTGACAGGTGTCAAAGGCCTGCTGTAAGGCTGTGCTTTCCATCGTTATCT
CTTTCTCATCATGCTGAAGAATAAAAATACGGTGTGCGGCGACGGCCGGTGTTAACCGGCAGCCCTCATT
CCAGACGCAGCGAATATGATTGTGTTTTTAACCGTACTGGCGGCAGTTCCTGTTTTTCATGCAGGCGTTC
TGCCAGTTCGTCCGGCGTGACCGGGCGGACAATGAAGCGGTTGATGGTCTGAAGCGTTTTAAACACCAGA
CCACAGCCCGGATCCGTGCACACATAAAAACGCTCGGTGACTTCCTGAGACAGACGCCGCGATGTTCTTG
ACAGTGCAAGGCCTTTACATCTCCGACAACAATATCCGGTAACAAGCATTCTTTTCGGGCGTTTCATACC
GCAGGAGGCTGACGTCAGTGAATCGCGGTATCTCTGTTTGCCTGAAATGTATTCCATTCCTGAATCTTTA
CTGTCAGAGAAAAAGCTTTCACTCGCTTCAAATGTCGCAGAGCAATAAATATTCCGGCACTGTGCAATCA
TTATCTTGGTGCCATCGTCCATGAAATGTGCGCGACGGGTGTGAGCAACATGTCCACACGACGGACAGTA
AATCATGACAGCAGCCCTCTGGCCTTAAGCTCTGCTCCCTGCTGGTCTATTTTGTCCTGCCACACCTTGC
GCTGTGCCGGTGTGCCTGCCACCTCATAATCCATGTGCGGGAGTGTTGCCGCTGACAGTCCGGTCAGCCG
GAGAACCGGCTCGCCGGTGAGGCTGATTTGCATCTGTTTAATTTTCTGTTCCAGCGATGATTTCACCTGC
TGCATGACAGCCTTTTCCGGTGCGACGTAGCCCTGATGGCCGGTGGTGTTGGCGAGCGGATTTTCCTGTA
CCAGAATGCTCAGATGCATTGCCCGGACAAGCGCCTCACAGGTTTCATTCAGGGCGTGTTCCAGCTCATG
CTCTGCATACAGACTCAGAAGGTGATGATGTGCCTTCCGGTAGGCGGTGGCCGTGCTGTCACACGCCCCT
TTCAGGCGTTCACGTTCGAAATTCAGCACCACGGCCAGATTGTCATATTCCTGTACCAGCTCCCGGCGTG
CCACGCGCTCAATGTGGCGCTGTTTCAGCTCGTCGCTCAGGACACCACCGGCTGCACGAAAGGCCGTGCG
CCAGTCGTCAGCGTCGTTTCCGTCGGCCTGCGCCAGCGCATTTTTTTCCTGCTCTGCCCGTTCAATGGCC
GTGACAGTCTCATCCATCAGGCGGGCGTTCTCAAGATGGGCGGCTCTGGCCTTTTCCAGTTGTGCCAGTG
CGGGTTGCAGATATTCAGGGATAGTGTGGTCAGACATTTTCCGGCTCCTCGTCACTTCAGGTTAAGAAAA
TTGTGACGTACACCGGACAACAACACGACGCATTGCAGATGTGCCAGCCCTGACACAGGAGACTCATCCT
CAGACCGGCAAGCCAGGAAAAGGTCGCAGGAAAAACCGGCTTACTGTTTGTTTTTTTATATTTTACTGTT
CACCTCTGTTCACCTTAATAAAAAAGATAAGTAATACAGTAAGTTAAAGGGTGAACAATCGCAGTAATGA
CTGTTCACCGTCTGTTCACCACTGTTCACCCGTTGATGGGCTTTTTGTGCTGTTTACTACTGTTTGTTTT
TATTAATTCGCCGGGAATGAATAAGAAGAAACGATTTGTATTTCACTATAAAAATTACAAATTGCTTTAA
GTGGCTTTAAATGACTTTAAGTGGAGATGAACAAAAAACACACAGCCATTGTAAGACAGCCTGAACAAAT
CCCCCCTGTTGCGTCTGCTGAAAATATTCACAAAATAAAGCGCTCAGCACAGGCAGCACATCATCATCAC
CACCACTAACTAGCATAACCCCTTGGGGCCTCTAAACGGGTCTTGAGGGGTTTTTTGATCCCAATGGCGC
GCCGAGCTTGGCTCGAGCATGGTCATAGCTGTTTCCTGTGTGAAATTGTTATCCGCTCACAATTCCACAC
AACATACGAGCCGGAAGCATAAAGTGTAAAGCCTGGGGTGCCTAATGAGTGAGCTAACTCACATTAATTG
CGTTGCGCTCACTGCCCGCTTTCCAGTCGGGAAACCTGTCGTGCCAGCTGCATTAATGAATCGGCCAACG
CGCGGGGAGAGGCGGTTTGCGTATTGGGCGCTCTTCCGCTTCCTCGCTCACTGACTCGCTGCGCTCGGTC
GTTCGGCTGCGGCGAGCGGTATCAGCTCACTCAAAGGCGGTAATACGGTTATCCACAGAATCAG
